>Addgene plasmid #158086 | pscALPSpuro-RnACE2 (Rat) | addgene full sequence | sequence record 334961 | Addgene NGS Result
AGGCTTTTTTGGAGGCCTAGGCTTTTGCAAAAAGCTCGCGTTGACATTGATTATTGACTAGTTATTAATA
GTAATCAATTACGGGGTCATTAGTTCATAGCCCATATATGGAGTTCCGCGTTACATAACTTACGGTAAAT
GGCCCGCCTGGCTGACCGCCCAACGACCCCCGCCCATTGACGTCAATAATGACGTATGTTCCCATAGTAA
CGCCAATAGGGACTTTCCATTGACGTCAATGGGTGGAGTATTTACGGTAAACTGCCCACTTGGCAGTACA
TCAAGTGTATCATATGCCAAGTACGCCCCCTATTGACGTCAATGACGGTAAATGGCCCGCCTGGCATTAT
GCCCAGTACATGACCTTATGGGACTTTCCTACTTGGCAGTACATCTACGTATTAGTCATCGCTATTACCA
TGGTGATGCGGTTTTGGCAGTACATCAATGGGCGTGGATAGCGGTTTGACTCACGGGGATTTCCAAGTCT
CCACCCCATTGACGTCAATGGGAGTTTGTTTTGGCACCAAAATCAACGGGACTTTCCAAAATGTCGTAAC
AACTCCGCCCCATTGACGCAAATGGGCGGTAGGCGTGTACGGTGGGAGGTCTATATAAGCAGCGCGTTTT
GCCTGTACTGGGTCTCTCTGGTTAGACCAGATCTGAGCCTGGGAGCTCTCTGGCTAACTAGGGAACCCAC
TGCTTAAGCCTCAATAAAGCTTGCCTTGAGTGCTTCAAGTAGTGTGTGCCCGTCTGTTGTGTGACTCTGG
TAACTAGAGATCCCTCAGACCCTTTTAGTCAGTGTGGAAAATCTCTAGCAGTGGCGCCCGAACAGGGACT
TGAAAGCGAAAGGGAAACCAGAGGAGCTCTCTCGACGCAGGACTCGGCTTGCTGAAGCGCGCACGGCAAG
AGGCGAGGGGCGGCGACTGGTGAGTACGCCAAAAATTTTGACTAGCGGAGGCTAGAAGGAGAGAGATGGG
TGCGAGAGCGTCAGTATTAAGCGGGGGAGAATTAGATCGCGATGGGAAAAAATTCGGTTAAGGCCAGGGG
GAAAGAAAAAATATAAATTAAAACATATAGTATGGGCAAGCAGGGAGCTAGAACGATTCGCAGTTAATCC
TGGCCTGTTAGAAACATCAGAAGGCTGTAGACAAATACTGGGACAGCTACAACCATCCCTTCAGACAGGA
TCAGAAGAACTTAGATCATTATATAATACAGTAGCAACCCTCTATTGTGTGCATCAAAGGATAGAGATAA
AAGACACCAAGGAAGCTTTAGACAAGATAGAGGAAGAGCAAAACAAAAGTAAGACCACCGCACAGCAAGC
GGCCGGCCGCTGATCTTCAGACCTGGAGGAGGAGATATGAGGGACAATTGGAGAAGTGAATTATATAAAT
ATAAAGTAGTAAAAATTGAACCATTAGGAGTAGCACCCACCAAGGCAAAGAGAAGAGTGGTGCAGAGAGA
AAAAAGAGCAGTGGGAATAGGAGCTTTGTTCCTTGGGTTCTTGGGAGCAGCAGGAAGCACTATGGGCGCA
GCGTCAATGACGCTGACGGTACAGGCCAGACAATTATTGTCTGGTATAGTGCAGCAGCAGAACAATTTGC
TGAGGGCTATTGAGGCGCAACAGCATCTGTTGCAACTCACAGTCTGGGGCATCAAGCAGCTCCAGGCAAG
AATCCTGGCTGTGGAAAGATACCTAAAGGATCAACAGCTCCTGGGGATTTGGGGTTGCTCTGGAAAACTC
ATTTGCACCACTGCTGTGCCTTGGAATGCTAGTTGGAGTAATAAATCTCTGGAACAGATTTGGAATCACA
CGACCTGGATGGAGTGGGACAGAGAATTAACAATTACACAAGCTTAATACACTCCTTAATTGAAGAATCG
CAAAACCAGCAAGAAAAGAATGAACAAGAATTATTGGAATTAGATAAATGGGCAAGTTTGTGGAATTGGT
TTAACATAACAAATTGGCTGTGGTATATAAAATTATTCATAATGATAGTAGGAGGCTTGGTAGGTTTAAG
AATAGTTTTTGCTGTACTTTCTATAGTGAATAGAGTTAGGCAGGGATATTCACCATTATCGTTTCAGACC
CACCTCCCAACCCCGAGGGGACCCGACAGGCCCGAAGGAATAGAAGAAGAAGGTGGAGAGAGAGACAGAG
ACAGATCCATTCGATTAGTGAACGGATCGGCACTGCGTGCGCCAATTCTGCAGACAAATGGCAGTATTCA
TCCACAATTTTAAAAGAAAAGGGGGGATTGGGGGGTACAGTGCAGGGGAAAGAATAGTAGACATAATAGC
AACAGACATACAAACTAAAGAATTACAAAAACAAATTACAAAAATTCAAAATTTTCGGGTTTATTACAGG
GACAGCAGAGATCCAGTTTGGTTAATTAACTGCAGCCCCGATAAAATAAAAGATTTTATTTAGTCTCCAG
AAAAAGGGGGGAATGAAAGACCCCACCTGTAGGTTTGGCAAGCTAGCTGCAGTAACGCCATTTTGCAAGG
CATGGAAAAATACCAAACCAAGAATAGAGAAGTTCAGATCAAGGGCGGGTACATGAAAATAGCTAACGTT
GGGCCAAACAGGATATCTGCGGTGAGCAGTTTCGGCCCCGGCCCGGGGCCAAGAACAGATGGTCACCGCA
GTTTCGGCCCCGGCCCGAGGCCAAGAACAGATGGTCCCCAGATATGGCCCAACCCTCAGCAGTTTCTTAA
GACCCATCAGATGTTTCCAGGCTCCCCCAAGGACCTGAAATGACCCTGCGCCTTATTTGAATTAACCAAT
CAGCCTGCTTCTCGCTTCTGTTCGCGCGCTTCTGCTTCCCGAGCTCTATAAAAGAGCTCACAACCCCTCA
CTCGGCGCGCCAGTCCTCCGACAGACTGAGTCGCCCGGGGGTCTAGAAGCCGCCACCATGTCCAGTTCAT
GTTGGCTCTTGTTGTCCCTTGTGGCCGTGGCGACAGCTCAGTCCCTGATCGAAGAGAAAGCCGAGTCCTT
CTTGAACAAATTTAATCAGGAAGCAGAGGATCTTAGCTATCAATCAAGTCTTGCCAGCTGGAACTACAAC
ACTAACATTACGGAAGAAAACGCACAAAAAATGAACGAGGCTGCCGCCAAGTGGTCCGCGTTTTACGAGG
AGCAGTCAAAGATAGCGCAAAACTTTTCCCTGCAAGAGATCCAGAATGCAACCATCAAGAGGCAATTGAA
GGCCTTGCAGCAGTCAGGCTCCTCAGCACTCTCCCCGGACAAGAACAAACAACTTAATACTATCCTTAAC
ACGATGTCAACTATATACTCAACGGGGAAGGTCTGCAACTCTATGAACCCTCAGGAATGCTTTCTTCTCG
AACCCGGTCTCGATGAGATAATGGCTACCTCTACCGACTACAACCGCAGGTTGTGGGCATGGGAAGGCTG
GAGGGCGGAAGTGGGGAAACAACTGAGACCACTTTATGAAGAATACGTTGTACTTAAAAACGAAATGGCA
AGAGCGAACAACTATGAGGACTATGGTGACTACTGGCGAGGGGATTATGAAGCAGAGGGCGTTGAGGGTT
ATAACTATAATCGCAATCAACTTATCGAAGACGTTGAGAACACATTTAAAGAAATAAAGCCTTTGTATGA
GCAACTGCACGCCTACGTCAGGACCAAACTGATGGAGGTATACCCTTCATATATCAGTCCCACTGGCTGT
CTCCCAGCGCATCTGTTGGGCGACATGTGGGGAAGATTTTGGACTAACTTGTATCCCCTTACCACTCCCT
TTCTCCAGAAGCCTAACATAGATGTTACGGACGCAATGGTTAATCAGTCTTGGGATGCAGAACGGATTTT
TAAAGAGGCAGAGAAGTTTTTCGTTAGTGTCGGTCTCCCACAGATGACCCCTGGGTTTTGGACAAACAGC
ATGCTTACTGAACCCGGAGACGATAGGAAAGTAGTTTGCCATCCAACAGCCTGGGATCTTGGACATGGAG
ACTTCAGAATTAAGATGTGTACCAAGGTAACTATGGACAATTTTCTGACGGCGCATCATGAGATGGGGCA
TATCCAATACGATATGGCATATGCAAAGCAGCCTTTCCTGCTGCGCAATGGGGCGAATGAAGGTTTTCAC
GAGGCCGTCGGTGAGATAATGAGTCTCTCTGCTGCCACTCCAAAACACTTGAAATCTATAGGTTTGCTCC
CCAGTAACTTCCAAGAAGACAATGAAACAGAGATAAATTTCCTTCTGAAACAAGCACTTACGATAGTAGG
CACCTTGCCTTTTACCTACATGCTCGAAAAATGGCGATGGATGGTGTTCCAGGATAAAATACCCCGCGAG
CAGTGGACAAAAAAATGGTGGGAGATGAAGCGAGAGATCGTCGGAGTTGTCGAGCCCCTTCCACACGATG
AGACCTATTGCGATCCTGCCAGTCTGTTCCACGTCAGCAATGATTACAGCTTCATTCGATATTACACTCG
AACGATATATCAGTTTCAGTTTCAAGAGGCGCTCTGCCAGGCCGCCAAACACGACGGTCCACTTCACAAG
TGTGATATAAGCAATTCCACCGAGGCGGGGCAAAAGCTTTTGAATATGCTTTCATTGGGAAACTCCGGAC
CGTGGACCTTGGCATTGGAGAATGTAGTAGGGAGTCGGAATATGGATGTCAAACCACTCCTTAATTATTT
CCAGCCTCTGTTTGTGTGGCTTAAGGAACAGAACAGAAATTCAACTGTTGGGTGGTCAACTGACTGGTCT
CCTTATGCGGACCAGTCTATAAAGGTGAGGATAAGCCTCAAATCTGCGTTGGGCAAGAACGCCTATGAAT
GGACTGACAACGAAATGTATCTGTTTCGCAGTTCAGTAGCCTATGCTATGCGCGAATACTTTTCACGCGA
GAAGAACCAAACCGTCCCGTTCGGCGAAGCCGACGTTTGGGTCAGCGACCTGAAGCCCAGGGTTAGTTTC
AATTTTTTTGTAACTTCCCCTAAAAATGTGAGTGACATTATTCCACGCAGTGAGGTTGAAGAAGCGATTA
GAATGTCTCGGGGTCGAATTAACGACATCTTTGGTTTGAATGACAATAGTCTGGAGTTTTTGGGAATCTA
CCCGACACTCAAGCCCCCGTACGAGCCGCCTGTTACAATCTGGCTCATCATATTTGGAGTAGTAATGGGC
ACGGTAGTTGTAGGAATAGTAATACTTATCGTGACGGGAATTAAAGGCCGAAAGAAGAAGAACGAAACGA
AAAGAGAGGAGAATCCATACGACTCTATGGACATTGGAAAGGGCGAATCAAACGCTGGTTTCCAAAACAG
TGATGACGCACAGACGTCTTTCGGAGCAGCTGAGCAGAAGCTGATCAGCGAGGAGGACCTGTAGGAATTC
TCGACCTTGACTGGCGGCGCGACCTTGAGGCCTGCGTTCGCCTCAGTTGCCCCCTCTGTGCAATGGGGAG
ACGCGCCTCATCGCTTGACAACGGCCGAAGAGCCGCCGCGCTTCCGTCTCCCGCGTGCGCGCGCCATGCT
GCCCACCCCCGTTCCGCACTGACCCTCCCCCGTGCCCCGCGTCCCGTACTGCCGCCCCGCCCCGAGTCCC
ATGCCGCAGCCACCGCGACGGAGCCCGCAGGCGGGAACCTGCCTCCGCGCGTTAGCGCGCACGCGCGCCT
CATGTGTCGTCCCCATCAGCGCCGGCTTCCGTCTATAGGCCAGATGCACTGTCACTCTGGCGAAGTCGCA
GACCCGATTGGCCGGGACGGAGGCGCGAGACCGGGTTGCGGGCGGGGCCGAACGTGGTATAAAAGGGGCG
GGAGGCCAGGCTCGTGCCGTTTTGCAGACGCCACCGCCGAGGAAAACCGTGTACTATTAGCCACGCGTGC
CACCATGACCGAGTACAAGCCCACGGTGCGCCTCGCCACCCGCGACGACGTCCCCCGGGCCGTACGCACC
CTCGCCGCCGCGTTCGCCGACTACCCCGCCACGCGCCACACCGTCGACCCGGACCGCCACATCGAGCGGG
TCACCGAGCTGCAAGAACTCTTCCTCACGCGCGTCGGGCTCGACATCGGCAAGGTGTGGGTCGCGGACGA
CGGCGCCGCGGTGGCGGTCTGGACCACGCCGGAGAGCGTCGAAGCGGGGGCGGTGTTCGCCGAGATCGGC
CCGCGCATGGCCGAGTTGAGCGGTTCCCGGCTGGCCGCGCAGCAACAGATGGAAGGCCTCCTGGCGCCGC
ACCGGCCCAAGGAGCCCGCGTGGTTCCTGGCCACCGTCGGCGTCTCGCCCGACCACCAGGGCAAGGGTCT
GGGCAGCGCCGTCGTGCTCCCCGGAGTGGAGGCGGCCGAGCGCGCCGGGGTGCCCGCCTTCCTGGAGACC
TCCGCGCCCCGCAACCTCCCCTTCTACGAGCGGCTCGGCTTCACCGTCACCGCCGACGTCGAGGTGCCCG
AAGGACCGCGCACCTGGTGCATGACCCGCAAGCCCGGTGCCTGAGCGATCGCTAATCAACCTCTGGATTA
CAAAATTTGTGAAAGATTGACTGGTATTCTTAACTATGTTGCTCCTTTTACGCTATGTGGATACGCTGCT
TTAATGCCTTTGTATCATGCTATTGCTTCCCGTATGGCTTTCATTTTCTCCTCCTTGTATAAATCCTGGT
TGCTGTCTCTTTATGAGGAGTTGTGGCCCGTTGTCAGGCAACGTGGCGTGGTGTGCACTGTGTTTGCTGA
CGCAACCCCCACTGGTTGGGGCATTGCCACCACCTGTCAGCTCCTTTCCGGGACTTTCGCTTTCCCCCTC
CCTATTGCCACGGCGGAACTCATCGCCGCCTGCCTTGCCCGCTGCTGGACAGGGGCTCGGCTGTTGGGCA
CTGACAATTCCGTGGTGTTGTCGGGGAAGCTGACGTCCTTTCCATGGCTGCTCGCCTGTGTTGCCACCTG
GATTCTGCGCGGGACGTCCTTCTGCTACGTCCCTTCGGCCCTCAATCCAGCGGACCTTCCTTCCCGCGGC
CTGCTGCCGGCTCTGCGGCCTCTTCCGCGTCTTCGCCTTCGCCCTCAGACGAGTCGGATCTCCCTTTGGG
CCGCCTCCCCGCTTAATCGCGTCGAGACCTAGAAAAACATGGAGCAATCACAAGTAGCAATACAGCAGCT
ACCAATGCTGATTGTGCCTGGCTAGAAGCACAAGAGGAGGAGGAGGTGGGTTTTCCAGTCACACCTCAGG
TACCTTTAAGACCAATGACTTACAAGGCAGCTGTAGATCTTAGCCACTTTTTAAAAGAAAAGGGGGGACT
GGAAGGGCTAATTCACTCCCAACGAAGACAAGATATCCTTGATCTGTGGATCTACCACACACAAGGCTAC
TTCCCTGATTGGCAGAACTACACACCAGGGCCAGGGATCAGATATCCACTGACCTTTGGATGGTGCTACA
AGCTAGTACCAGTTGAGCAAGAGAAGGTAGAAGAAGCCAATGAAGGAGAGAACACCCGCTTGTTACACCC
TGTGAGCCTGCATGGGATGGATGACCCGGAGAGAGAAGTATTAGAGTGGAGGTTTGACAGCCGCCTAGCA
TTTCATCACATGGCCCGAGAGCTGCATCCGGACTGTACTGGGTCTCTCTGGTTAGACCAGATCTGAGCCT
GGGAGCTCTCTGGCTAACTAGGGAACCCACTGCTTAAGCCTCAATAAAGCTTGCCTTGAGTGCTTCAAGT
AGTGTGTGCCCGTCTGTTGTGTGACTCTGGTAACTAGAGATCCCTCAGACCCTTTTAGTCAGTGTGGAAA
ATCTCTAGCAGGGCCCGTTTCATGTGAGCAAAAGGCCAGCAAAAGGCCAGGAACCGTAAAAAGGCCGCGT
TGCTGGCGTTTTTCCATAGGCTCCGCCCCCCTGACGAGCATCACAAAAATCGACGCTCAAGTCAGAGGTG
GCGAAACCCGACAGGACTATAAAGATACCAGGCGTTTCCCCCTGGAAGCTCCCTCGTGCGCTCTCCTGTT
CCGACCCTGCCGCTTACCGGATACCTGTCCGCCTTTCTCCCTTCGGGAAGCGTGGCGCTTTCTCATAGCT
CACGCTGTAGGTATCTCAGTTCGGTGTAGGTCGTTCGCTCCAAGCTGGGCTGTGTGCACGAACCCCCCGT
TCAGCCCGACCGCTGCGCCTTATCCGGTAACTATCGTCTTGAGTCCAACCCGGTAAGACACGACTTATCG
CCACTGGCAGCAGCCACTGGTAACAGGATTAGCAGAGCGAGGTATGTAGGCGGTGCTACAGAGTTCTTGA
AGTGGTGGCCTAACTACGGCTACACTAGAAGAACAGTATTTGGTATCTGCGCTCTGCTGAAGCCAGTTAC
CTTCGGAAAAAGAGTTGGTAGCTCTTGATCCGGCAAACAAACCACCGCTGGTAGCGGTGGTTTTTTTGTT
TGCAAGCAGCAGATTACGCGCAGAAAAAAAGGATCTCAAGAAGATCCTTTGATCTTTTCTACGGGGTCTG
ACGCTCAGTGGAACGAAAACTCACGTTAAGGGATTTTGGTCATGAGATTATCAAAAAGGATCTTCACCTA
GATCCTTTTAAATTAAAAATGAAGTTTTAAATCAATCTAAAGTATATATGAGTAAACTTGGTCTGACAGT
TACCAATGCTTAATCAGTGAGGCACCTATCTCAGCGATCTGTCTATTTCGTTCATCCATAGTTGCCTGAC
TCCCCGTCGTGTAGATAACTACGATACGGGAGGGCTTACCATCTGGCCCCAGTGCTGCAATGATACCGCG
AGACCCACGCTCACCGGCTCCAGATTTATCAGCAATAAACCAGCCAGCCGGAAGGGCCGAGCGCAGAAGT
GGTCCTGCAACTTTATCCGCCTCCATCCAGTCTATTAATTGTTGCCGGGAAGCTAGAGTAAGTAGTTCGC
CAGTTAATAGTTTGCGCAACGTTGTTGCCATTGCTACAGGCATCGTGGTGTCACGCTCGTCGTTTGGTAT
GGCTTCATTCAGCTCCGGTTCCCAACGATCAAGGCGAGTTACATGATCCCCCATGTTGTGCAAAAAAGCG
GTTAGCTCCTTCGGTCCTCCGATCGTTGTCAGAAGTAAGTTGGCCGCAGTGTTATCACTCATGGTTATGG
CAGCACTGCATAATTCTCTTACTGTCATGCCATCCGTAAGATGCTTTTCTGTGACTGGTGAGTACTCAAC
CAAGTCATTCTGAGAATAGTGTATGCGGCGACCGAGTTGCTCTTGCCCGGCGTCAATACGGGATAATACC
GCGCCACATAGCAGAACTTTAAAAGTGCTCATCATTGGAAAACGTTCTTCGGGGCGAAAACTCTCAAGGA
TCTTACCGCTGTTGAGATCCAGTTCGATGTAACCCACTCGTGCACCCAACTGATCTTCAGCATCTTTTAC
TTTCACCAGCGTTTCTGGGTGAGCAAAAACAGGAAGGCAAAATGCCGCAAAAAAGGGAATAAGGGCGACA
CGGAAATGTTGAATACTCATACTCTTCCTTTTTCAATATTATTGAAGCATTTATCAGGGTTATTGTCTCA
TGAGCGGATACATATTTGAATGTATTTAGAAAAATAAACAAATAGGGGTTCCGCGCACATTTCCCCGAAA
AGTGCCACCTGACGTCGACGGATCGGGAGATCTCCCGATCCCCTATGGTGCACTCTCAGTACAATCTGCT
CTGATGCCGCATAGTTAAGCCAGTATCTGCTCCCTGCTTGTGTGTTGGAGGTCGCTGAGTAGTGCGCGAG
CAAAATTTAAGCTACAACAAGGCAAGGCTTGACCGACAATTGCATGAAGAATCTGCTTAGGGTTAGGCGT
TTTGCGCTGCTTCGCGATGTACGGGCCAGATATACGCGCTGTGGAATGTGTGTCAGTTAGGGTGTGGAAA
GTCCCCAGGCTCCCCAGCAGGCAGAAGTATGCAAAGCATGCATCTCAATTAGTCAGCAACCAGGTGTGGA
AAGTCCCCAGGCTCCCCAGCAGGCAGAAGTATGCAAAGCATGCATCTCAATTAGTCAGCAACCATAGTCC
CGCCCCTAACTCCGCCCATCCCGCCCCTAACTCCGCCCAGTTCCGCCCATTCTCCGCCCCATGGCTGACT
AATTTTTTTTATTTATGCAGAGGCCGAGGCCGCCTCTGCCTCTGAGCTATTCCAGAAGTAGTGAGG
Features (pLannotate 1.2.2; 19 found; start..end, strand, type, name):
     43..422     +  enhancer       CMV enhancer: human cytomegalovirus immediate early enhancer
    423..622     +  promoter       CMV promoter: human cytomegalovirus (CMV) immediate early promoter
    640..820     +  LTR            5' LTR (truncated): truncated 5' long terminal repeat (LTR) from HIV-1
    867..992     +  misc_feature   HIV-1 Ψ: packaging signal of human immunodeficiency virus type 1
    976..1314    +  CDS            HIV-1 gag (fragment): gag protein from human immunodeficiency virus 1; gag
   1489..1722    +  misc_feature   RRE: The Rev response element (RRE) of HIV-1 allows for Rev-dependent mRNA export from the nucleus to the cytoplasm.
   2098..2198    +  CDS            Rev (fragment): human immunodeficiency virus 1 (HIV-1) Rev protein; rev; enhances nuclear export of unspliced and incompletely spliced viral mRNAs
   2248..2365    +  misc_feature   cPPT/CTS: central polypurine tract and central termination sequence of HIV-1
   2502..2909    +  promoter       SFFV promoter: spleen focus-forming virus long terminal repeat (LTR) promoter
   2928..5342    +  CDS            Ace2: ACE2_RAT - Experimental evidence at protein level: Swiss-Prot protein existence level 1. Essential counter-regulatory carboxypeptidase of the renin- angiotensin hormone system that is a critical regulator of blood volume, systemic vascular resistance, and thus cardiovascular homeostasis. Converts angiotensin I to angiotensin 1-9, a nine-amino acid peptide with anti-hypertrophic effects in cardiomyocytes, and angiotensin II to angiotensin 1-7, which then acts as a beneficial vasodilator and anti-proliferation agent, counterbalancing the actions of the vasoconstrictor angiotensin II. Also remove
   5885..6484    +  CDS            PuroR: puromycin N-acetyltransferase; pac from Streptomyces alboniger; confers resistance to puromycin
   6494..7082    +  misc_feature   WPRE: woodchuck hepatitis virus posttranscriptional regulatory element
   7093..7593    +  CDS            nef (fragment): NEF_HV1LA - Experimental evidence at protein level: Swiss-Prot protein existence level 1. Extracellular Nef protein targets CD4(+) T-lymphocytes for apoptosis by interacting with CXCR4 surface receptors. From Human immunodeficiency virus type 1 group M subtype B (isolate Lai) (HIV-1).
   7600..7780    +  LTR            5' LTR (truncated): truncated 5' long terminal repeat (LTR) from HIV-1
   7851..8439    -  rep_origin     ori: high-copy-number ColE1/pMB1/pBR322/pUC origin of replication
   8610..9470    -  CDS            AmpR: β-lactamase; bla; confers resistance to ampicillin, carbenicillin, and related antibiotics
   9471..9575    -  promoter       AmpR promoter: bla
   9634..9686    -  misc_feature   bom (fragment): basis of mobility region from pBR322
   9848..31      +  promoter       SV40 promoter (across the origin): SV40 enhancer and early promoter
