[The description below was written by a language model from this plasmid's Addgene catalogue record and pLannotate feature annotations shown in this document.]
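Description:
pscALPSpuro-RnACE2 is an HIV-1-based lentiviral transfer vector built on the pscALPS backbone for expressing rat (Rattus norvegicus) ACE2 in mammalian cells. In bacteria it is maintained through a high-copy ColE1/pUC-type origin and an ampicillin resistance gene (β-lactamase with its own promoter). The repeated LTR sequences typical of lentiviral plasmids are consistent with the record's use of a recombination-stabilising cloning strain.

A CMV enhancer/promoter placed upstream of a truncated 5' LTR drives transcription of the viral genomic RNA in packaging cells. Downstream lie the HIV-1 Ψ packaging signal with an adjoining gag fragment, the Rev response element for Rev-dependent nuclear export, and the cPPT/CTS, which aids nuclear import of the reverse-transcribed genome. Within this frame, the spleen focus-forming virus (SFFV) LTR promoter drives the full-length Ace2 coding sequence. A puromycin N-acetyltransferase gene follows about 500 nt downstream and allows selection of transduced cells. The annotation does not identify the element in that gap, so it is unclear how PuroR is expressed, whether from a second promoter or an IRES. A WPRE after PuroR enhances transcript stability and expression. A nef fragment and a second truncated LTR close the proviral cassette. An SV40 enhancer/early promoter annotated in the plasmid backbone has no assigned downstream gene.

The vector is suited to making cell lines that stably express rat ACE2. The associated publication concerns the SARS-CoV-2 spike D614G variant, which suggests use in testing spike-mediated entry through ACE2 orthologues from different species, though the record itself states only mammalian expression of rat ACE2.
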