Addgene plasmid #158086: pscALPSpuro-RnACE2 (Rat)
Purpose: Expresses rat ACE2 in mammalian cells
Depositing lab: Jeremy Luban. Depositing organization: University of Massachusetts, Worcester. Publication: Structural and Functional Analysis of the D614G SARS-CoV-2 Spike Protein Variant. Yurkovetskiy L, Wang X, Pascal KE, Tomkins-Tinch C, Nyalile TP, Wang Y, Baum A, Diehl WE, Dauphin A, Carbone C, Veinotte K, Egri SB, Schaffner SF, Lemieux JE, Munro JB, Rafique A, Barve A, Sabeti PC, Kyratsous CA, Dudkina NV, Shen K, Luban J. Cell. 2020 Sep 15. pii: S0092-8674(20)31229-0. doi: 10.1016/j.cell.2020.09.032. PubMed 32991842.
Backbone
  Vector backbone: pscALPS
  Vector type: Mammalian Expression, Lentiviral
  Selectable markers: Puromycin
Growth in bacteria
  Bacterial resistance: Ampicillin, 100 μg/mL
  Growth temperature: 30°C
  Growth strain: NEB Stable
  Copy number: High Copy
Gene/Insert
  Gene/Insert name: Rat ACE2
  Species: R. norvegicus (rat)
  Entrez Gene: Ace2
Terms and licenses: Academic/Nonprofit Terms; Industry Terms: Not Available to Industry
How to cite: pscALPSpuro-RnACE2 (Rat) was a gift from Jeremy Luban (Addgene plasmid # 158086 ; http://n2t.net/addgene:158086 ; RRID:Addgene_158086)
